>Addgene plasmid #11096 | p114 pBS p45 | addgene partial sequence | sequence record 18034 | 11096 with T7
GGGGCGGCGCTCTAGACTAGTGGATCCCCCGGGCTGCAGGAATTCTCTCTAGACCAGCTCAATCTGTAGC
CTCCATTTTGGTTCCACGGGGTACCAGAAAGATGGCACCATCAGCAGCCTGTTGCAGTACATATTCCTCT
GGTGAGTAACTGTTGCCAGATTCATCCCGAAGATGCTGGAAAATATCATGGTACAGCTCTGCCAGCTGTT
GGCGCATGACCTCCAGAGTGCGGTCAGCCTCCCCTCGGGCTCTGAGAAGCCGCTCCCTTTCACTGCTCAG
CCGCTCCAGCTCTCGCTCCAGCTGCACAATGGTTTCCAGTTTTCTCTTGCGACAGTTTTGGGCTGCCACC
TTGTTCTTGCCCCGTCGACGGATGTCCCGAACTAGAGCCAGCTGGCTCTCCGTTAGCGGATACTGTGCCA
ACAACTCATTAAAGTCATCTACCGGCAAGTTAACTATCTTGTCCGTAGGGAAAGGAATCTTCATGGCCAG
GGCTCGCCGCTCGTCCCGACTCCCTGCCTCCCCACGGACAGCAGGCTTAGCCCGAACTGGACCGGAGGAT
GACTCTAAGGCCAAGGGTGTCTCAGTGGGTGGAAGAGTATAGTTGGGATGGGCCAAAGAATTGGGCATAA
GTGAGTAAGGATACTCCACTGGGTACATGTCCACGTACTCGCTCCTCCGCCTGCCAGCCTCCATACCCTC
TAGCTCAAGAGATTCTGCATCACTGTAGTTGAGGGATAATCCTGAGTCAGATTCTGGGTCTTCTTGGGGC
TTGGGTTGCCCCACTGGCAGCCCAAATGTCCAGGAGAGCTAAGTGGTCTGGGA
