[The description below was written by a language model from this plasmid's Addgene catalogue record.]
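Description:
p114 pBS p45 is a pBluescript-based plasmid carrying the mouse p45 subunit of the transcription factor NF-E2 (gene Nfe2). The backbone is about 3 kb without the insert, is catalogued as a bacterial expression vector, and is maintained at high copy number in E. coli under ampicillin selection. pBluescript is a general-purpose cloning phagemid. Vectors of this family normally combine a pUC-type origin, an f1 origin for single-stranded DNA production, and a polylinker set within a lacZα fragment and flanked by T3 and T7 phage promoters. No feature table accompanies this record, however, so the presence of these elements in this particular plasmid is inferred from the backbone name rather than documented.

The insert was introduced by restriction enzyme cloning, and the listed sequencing primers, T3 at the 5′ end and T7 at the 3′ end, indicate that it sits in the polylinker with its 5′ end toward the T3 side. The record does not state the insert size, the restriction sites used, whether the fragment is a full-length cDNA or only the coding region, or whether any tags or mutations are present. NF-E2 p45 is a basic leucine zipper protein that pairs with small Maf proteins and is best known for its roles in erythroid and megakaryocytic gene regulation.

No intended application is given. A clone of this type generally serves as a stock source of the cDNA for subcloning into expression vectors. It can also provide a template for in vitro transcription from the flanking phage promoters, for example to make riboprobes or RNA for translation, rather than driving protein production in mammalian cells.
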