Addgene plasmid #11096: p114 pBS p45
Depositing lab: Ramesh Shivdasani. Depositing organization: Dana-Farber Cancer Institute.
Backbone
  Vector backbone: pBluescript
  Backbone size w/o insert (bp): 3000
  Vector type: Bacterial Expression
Growth in bacteria
  Bacterial resistance: Ampicillin, 100 μg/mL
  Growth temperature: 37°C
  Growth strain: DH5alpha
  Copy number: High Copy
Gene/Insert
  Gene/Insert name: p45 (alt name: NF-E2)
  Species: M. musculus (mouse)
  Entrez Gene: Nfe2 (a.k.a. NF-E2, NF-E2/P45, p45, p45NFE2, p45nf-e2)
  Cloning method: Restriction Enzyme
  Sequencing primers: 5′ T3; 3′ T7
Terms and licenses: Academic/Nonprofit Terms; Industry Terms: Not Available to Industry
How to cite: p114 pBS p45 was a gift from Ramesh Shivdasani (Addgene plasmid # 11096 ; http://n2t.net/addgene:11096 ; RRID:Addgene_11096)
